>Addgene plasmid #194555 | pRK5-mEGFP-HMGB1-delFS | addgene full sequence | sequence record 385264 | Addgene NGS Result
TTCGAGCTCGCCCGACATTGATTATTGACTAGTTATTAATAGTAATCAATTACGGGGTCATTAGTTCATA
GCCCATATATGGAGTTCCGCGTTACATAACTTACGGTAAATGGCCCGCCTGGCTGACCGCCCAACGACCC
CCGCCCATTGACGTCAATAATGACGTATGTTCCCATAGTAACGCCAATAGGGACTTTCCATTGACGTCAA
TGGGTGGAGTATTTACGGTAAACTGCCCACTTGGCAGTACATCAAGTGTATCATATGCCAAGTACGCCCC
CTATTGACGTCAATGACGGTAAATGGCCCGCCTGGCATTATGCCCAGTACATGACCTTATGGGACTTTCC
TACTTGGCAGTACATCTACGTATTAGTCATCGCTATTACCATGGTGATGCGGTTTTGGCAGTACATCAAT
GGGCGTGGATAGCGGTTTGACTCACGGGGATTTCCAAGTCTCCACCCCATTGACGTCAATGGGAGTTTGT
TTTGGCACCAAAATCAACGGGACTTTCCAAAATGTCGTAACAACTCCGCCCCATTGACGCAAATGGGCGG
TAGGCGTGTACGGTGGGAGGTCTATATAAGCAGAGCTCGTTTAGTGAACCGTCAGATCGCCTGGAGACGC
CATCCACGCTGTTTTGACCTCCATAGAAGACACCGGGACCGATCCAGCCTCCGCGGCCGGGAACGGTGCA
TTGGAACGCGGATTCCCCGTGCCAAGAGTGACGTAAGTACCGCCTATAGAGTCTATAGGCCCACCCCCTT
GGCTTCGTTAGAACGCGGCTACAATTAATACATAACCTTATGTATCATACACATACGATTTAGGTGACAC
TATAGAATAACATCCACTTTGCCTTTCTCTCCACAGGTGTCCACTCCCAGGTCCAACTGCACCTCGGTTC
TATCGATTGAATTCGTACCGGTGCCACCATGGTGAGCAAGGGCGAGGAGCTGTTCACCGGGGTGGTGCCC
ATCCTGGTCGAGCTGGACGGCGACGTAAACGGCCACAAGTTCAGCGTGCGCGGCGAGGGCGAGGGCGATG
CCACCAACGGCAAGCTGACCCTGAAGTTCATCTGCACCACCGGCAAGCTGCCCGTGCCCTGGCCCACCCT
CGTGACCACCCTGACCTACGGCGTGCAGTGCTTCAGCCGCTACCCCGACCACATGAAGCAGCACGACTTC
TTCAAGTCCGCCATGCCCGAAGGCTACGTCCAGGAGCGCACCATCTCCTTCAAGGACGACGGCACCTACA
AGACCCGCGCCGAGGTGAAGTTCGAGGGCGACACCCTGGTGAACCGCATCGAGCTGAAGGGCATCGACTT
CAAGGAGGACGGCAACATCCTGGGGCACAAGCTGGAGTACAACTTCAACAGCCACAACGTCTATATCACG
GCCGACAAGCAGAAGAACGGCATCAAGGCGAACTTCAAGATCCGCCACAACGTCGAGGACGGCAGCGTGC
AGCTCGCCGACCACTACCAGCAGAACACCCCCATCGGCGACGGCCCCGTGCTGCTGCCCGACAACCACTA
CCTGAGCACCCAGTCCAAGCTGAGCAAAGACCCCAACGAGAAGCGCGATCACATGGTCCTGCTGGAGTTC
GTGACCGCCGCCGGGATCACTCTCGGCATGGACGAGCTGTACACGGCGATGGGCAAAGGAGATCCTAAGA
AGCCGAGAGGCAAAATGTCATCATATGCATTTTTTGTGCAAACTTGTCGGGAGGAGCATAAGAAGAAGCA
CCCAGATGCTTCAGTCAACTTCTCAGAGTTTTCTAAGAAGTGCTCAGAGAGGTGGAAGACCATGTCTGCT
AAAGAGAAAGGAAAATTTGAAGATATGGCAAAAGCGGACAAGGCCCGTTATGAAAGAGAAATGAAAACCT
ATATCCCTCCCAAAGGGGAGACAAAAAAGAAGTTCAAGGATCCCAATGCACCCAAGAGGCCTCCTTCGGC
CTTCTTCCTCTTCTGCTCTGAGTATCGCCCAAAAATCAAAGGAGAACATCCTGGCCTGTCCATTGGTGAT
GTTGCGAAGAAACTGGGAGAGATGTGGAATAACACTGCTGCAGATGACAAGCAGCCTTATGAAAAGAAGG
CTGCGAAGCTGAAGGAAAAATATGAAAAGGATATTGCTGCATATCGAGCTAAAGGAAAGCCTGATGCAGC
AAAAAAGGGAGTTGTCAAGGCTGAAAAAAGCAAGAAATAAAGTCGACCTGCAGAAGCTTGGCCGCCATGG
CCCAACTTGTTTATTGCAGCTTATAATGGTTACAAATAAAGCAATAGCATCACAAATTTCACAAATAAAG
CATTTTTTTCACTGCATTCTAGTTGTGGTTTGTCCAAACTCATCAATGTATCTTATCATGTCTGGATCGG
GAATTAATTCGGCGCAGCACCATGGCCTGAAATAACCTCTGAAAGAGGAACTTGGTTAGGTACCTTCTGA
GGCGGAAAGAACCAGCTGTGGAATGTGTGTCAGTTAGGGTGTGGAAAGTCCCCAGGCTCCCCAGCAGGCA
GAAGTATGCAAAGCATGCATCTCAATTAGTCAGCAACCAGGTGTGGAAAGTCCCCAGGCTCCCCAGCAGG
CAGAAGTATGCAAAGCATGCATCTCAATTAGTCAGCAACCATAGTCCCGCCCCTAACTCCGCCCATCCCG
CCCCTAACTCCGCCCAGTTCCGCCCATTCTCCGCCCCATGGCTGACTAATTTTTTTTATTTATGCAGAGG
CCGAGGCCGCCTCGGCCTCTGAGCTATTCCAGAAGTAGTGAGGAGGCTTTTTTGGAGGCCTAGGCTTTTG
CAAAAAGCTGTTAACAGCTTGGCACTGGCCGTCGTTTTACAACGTCGTGACTGGGAAAACCCTGGCGTTA
CCCAACTTAATCGCCTTGCAGCACATCCCCCTTTCGCCAGCTGGCGTAATAGCGAAGAGGCCCGCACCGA
TCGCCCTTCCCAACAGTTGCGCAGCCTGAATGGCGAATGGCGCCTGATGCGGTATTTTCTCCTTACGCAT
CTGTGCGGTATTTCACACCGCATA
[142 nt withheld, positions 3035-3176]
C
[141 nt withheld, positions 3178-3318]
CCTTTGACGTTGGAGTCCACGTTCTTT
[37 nt withheld, positions 3346-3382]
ACCCTATCTCGGGCTATTCTTTTGATTTATAAGGGATTTTGCCGATTTCGGCCTATTGGTTAAAAAATGA
GCTGATTTAACAAAAATTTAACGCGAATTTTAACAAAATATTAACGTTTACAATTTTATGGTGCACTCTC
AGTACAATCTGCTCTGATGCCGCATAGTTAAGCCAGCCCCGACACCCGCCAACACCCGCTGACGCGCCCT
GACGGGCTTGTCTGCTCCCGGCATCCGCTTACAGACAAGCTGTGACCGTCTCCGGGAGCTGCATGTGTCA
GAGGTTTTCACCGTCATCACCGAAACGCGCGAGACGAAAGGGCCTCGTGATACGCCTATTTTTATAGGTT
AATGTCATGATAATAATGGTTTCTTAGACGTCAGGTGGCACTTTTCGGGGAAATGTGCGCGGAACCCCTA
TTTGTTTATTTTTCTAAATACATTCAAATATGTATCCGCTCATGAGACAATAACCCTGATAAATGCTTCA
ATAATATTGAAAAAGGAAGAGTATGAGTATTCAACATTTCCGTGTCGCCCTTATTCCCTTTTTTGCGGCA
TTTTGCCTTCCTGTTTTTGCTCACCCAGAAACGCTGGTGAAAGTAAAAGATGCTGAAGATCAGTTGGGTG
CACGAGTGGGTTACATCGAACTGGATCTCAACAGCGGTAAGATCCTTGAGAGTTTTCGCCCCGAAGAACG
TTTTCCAATGATGAGCACTTTTAAAGTTCTGCTATGTGGCGCGGTATTATCCCGTATTGACGCCGGGCAA
GAGCAACTCGGTCGCCGCATACACTATTCTCAGAATGACTTGGTTGAGTACTCACCAGTCACAGAAAAGC
ATCTTACGGATGGCATGACAGTAAGAGAATTATGCAGTGCTGCCATAACCATGAGTGATAACACTGCGGC
CAACTTACTTCTGACAACGATCGGAGGACCGAAGGAGCTAACCGCTTTTTTGCACAACATGGGGGATCAT
GTAACTCGCCTTGATCGTTGGGAACCGGAGCTGAATGAAGCCATACCAAACGACGAGCGTGACACCACGA
TGCCTGTAGCAATGGCAACAACGTTGCGCAAACTATTAACTGGCGAACTACTTACTCTAGCTTCCCGGCA
ACAATTAATAGACTGGATGGAGGCGGATAAAGTTGCAGGACCACTTCTGCGCTCGGCCCTTCCGGCTGGC
TGGTTTATTGCTGATAAATCTGGAGCCGGTGAGCGTGGGTCTCGCGGTATCATTGCAGCACTGGGGCCAG
ATGGTAAGCCCTCCCGTATCGTAGTTATCTACACGACGGGGAGTCAGGCAACTATGGATGAACGAAATAG
ACAGATCGCTGAGATAGGTGCCTCACTGATTAAGCATTGGTAACTGTCAGACCAAGTTTACTCATATATA
CTTTAGATTGATTTAAAACTTCATTTTTAATTTAAAAGGATCTAGGTGAAGATCCTTTTTGATAATCTCA
TGACCAAAATCCCTTAACGTGAGTTTTCGTTCCACTGAGCGTCAGACCCCGTAGAAAAGATCAAAGGATC
TTCTTGAGATCCTTTTTTTCTGCGCGTAATCTGCTGCTTGCAAACAAAAAAACCACCGCTACCAGCGGTG
GTTTGTTTGCCGGATCAAGAGCTACCAACTCTTTTTCCGAAGGTAACTGGCTTCAGCAGAGCGCAGATAC
CAAATACTGTTCTTCTAGTGTAGCCGTAGTTAGGCCACCACTTCAAGAACTCTGTAGCACCGCCTACATA
CCTCGCTCTGCTAATCCTGTTACCAGTGGCTGCTGCCAGTGGCGATAAGTCGTGTCTTACCGGGTTGGAC
TCAAGACGATAGTTACCGGATAAGGCGCAGCGGTCGGGCTGAACGGGGGGTTCGTGCACACAGCCCAGCT
TGGAGCGAACGACCTACACCGAACTGAGATACCTACAGCGTGAGCTATGAGAAAGCGCCACGCTTCCCGA
AGGGAGAAAGGCGGACAGGTATCCGGTAAGCGGCAGGGTCGGAACAGGAGAGCGCACGAGGGAGCTTCCA
GGGGGAAACGCCTGGTATCTTTATAGTCCTGTCGGGTTTCGCCACCTCTGACTTGAGCGTCGATTTTTGT
GATGCTCGTCAGGGGGGCGGAGCCTATGGAAAAACGCCAGCAACGCGGCCTTTTTACGGTTCCTGGCCTT
TTGCTGGCCTTTTGCTCACATGTTCTTTCCTGCGTTATCCCCTGATTCTGTGGATAACCGTATTACCGCC
TTTGAGTGAGCTGATACCGCTCGCCGCAGCCGAACGACCGAGCGCAGCGAGTCAGTGAGCGAGGAAGCGG
AAGAGCGCCCAATACGCAAACCGCCTCTCCCCGCGCGTTGGCCGATTCATTAATGCAGCTGGCACGACAG
GTTTCCCGACTGGAAAGCGGGCAGTGAGCGCAACGCAATTAATGTGAGTTAGCTCACTCATTAGGCACCC
CAGGCTTTACACTTTATGCTTCCGGCTCGTATGTTGTGTGGAATTGTGAGCGGATAACAATTTCACACAG
GAAACAGCTATGACATGATTACGAATTAA
Features (pLannotate 1.2.2; 21 found; start..end, strand, type, name):
     14..393     +  enhancer       CMV enhancer: human cytomegalovirus immediate early enhancer
    394..597     +  promoter       CMV promoter: human cytomegalovirus (CMV) immediate early promoter
    733..776     +  intron         CMV intron (fragment): modified intron A from human cytomegalovirus
    828..846     +  promoter       SP6 promoter: promoter for bacteriophage SP6 RNA polymerase
    850..887     +  CDS            IgH signal sequence (fragment): signal sequence from the mouse immunoglobulin heavy chain variable region
    939..1653    +  CDS            SiriusGFP (fragment): enhanced GFP (EGFP) derivative that exhibits robust folding and enhanced photostability (Zhong et al., 2019) mammalian codon-optimized
   1659..2204    +  CDS            HMGB1 (fragment): HMGB1_HORSE - Also known as HMG1. Experimental evidence at protein level: Swiss-Prot protein existence level 1. In the extracellular compartment (following either active secretion or passive release) involved in regulation of the inflammatory response. Fully reduced HGMB1 (which subsequently gets oxidized after release) in association with CXCL12 mediates the recruitment of inflammatory cells during the initial phase of tissue injury; the CXCL12:HMGB1 complex triggers CXCR4 homodimerization. Induces the migration of monocyte-derived immature dendritic cells and seems to regulate adhesive and m
   2244..2378    +  polyA_signal   SV40 poly(A) signal: SV40 polyadenylation signal
   2447..2804    +  promoter       SV40 promoter: SV40 enhancer and early promoter
   2823..2977    +  CDS            lacZα (fragment): LacZα fragment of β-galactosidase; lacZ fragment
   2983..3034    -  misc_feature   bom (fragment): basis of mobility region from pBR322
   3053..3433    +  rep_origin     M13 ori (sequence partly withheld): M13 bacteriophage origin of replication; arrow indicates direction of (+) strand synthesis
   3509..3558    -  misc_feature   bom (fragment): basis of mobility region from pBR322
   3660..3695    -  CDS            rop (fragment): Rop protein, which maintains plasmids at low copy number; rop
   3790..3894    +  promoter       AmpR promoter: bla
   3895..4755    +  CDS            AmpR: β-lactamase; bla; confers resistance to ampicillin, carbenicillin, and related antibiotics
   4926..5514    +  rep_origin     ori: high-copy-number ColE1/pMB1/pBR322/pUC origin of replication
   5697..5789    +  CDS            lacI (fragment): lac repressor; lacI; The lac repressor binds to the lac operator to inhibit transcription in E. coli. This inhibition can be relieved by adding lactose or isopropyl-β-D-thiogalactopyranoside (IPTG).
   5802..5823    +  protein_bind   CAP binding site: CAP binding activates transcription in the presence of cAMP. E. coli catabolite activator protein
   5838..5868    +  promoter       lac promoter: promoter for the E. coli lac operon
   5876..5892    +  protein_bind   lac operator: The lac repressor binds to the lac operator to inhibit transcription in E. coli. This inhibition can be relieved by adding lactose or isopropyl-β-D-thiogalactopyranoside (IPTG). lac repressor encoded by lacI
