[The description below was written by a language model from this plasmid's Addgene catalogue record and pLannotate feature annotations shown in this document.]
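Description:
pRK5-mEGFP-HMGB1-delFS is a mammalian expression plasmid of about 5.9 kb, built on the pRK5 backbone, that produces human HMGB1 fused at its N terminus to monomeric EGFP. It is propagated in E. coli as a high-copy plasmid through a ColE1/pUC-type origin and selected with ampicillin via the β-lactamase gene. The backbone also carries an M13 single-strand origin and remnants of lac, rop and bom sequences that have no role in expression. No mammalian selection marker is annotated. An SV40 enhancer/early promoter region lies downstream of the cassette but is followed only by a lacZα fragment, so the plasmid appears suited to transient transfection.

Expression is driven by the human cytomegalovirus immediate early enhancer and promoter. These are followed by a fragment of CMV intron A, an SP6 phage promoter and a short piece annotated as an IgH signal sequence, elements that probably derive from the pRK5 leader region. The fluorescent protein reading frame is labelled by the automated annotation as a SiriusGFP fragment, which corresponds to the mEGFP listed in the catalogue. It is followed directly by the HMGB1 coding sequence and an SV40 polyadenylation signal. The annotation tool matched HMGB1 to the horse orthologue, but the catalogue lists the insert as human.

The "delFS" variant is truncated by a stop codon after Lys183, which removes the C-terminal portion of the protein. The purpose field somewhat confusingly also calls the fusion "WT". The associated publication concerns aberrant phase separation and nucleolar dysfunction in rare genetic diseases. The construct is therefore probably used to image the localisation and condensate behaviour of this truncated HMGB1 in cells, although the record does not spell out its exact experimental role.
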