Addgene plasmid #194555: pRK5-mEGFP-HMGB1-delFS
Purpose: Mammalian Expression of mEGFP-HMGB1 WT Fusion Protein, "del FS" variant
Depositing lab: Denes Hnisz. Depositing organization: Max Planck Institute for Molecular Genetics. Publication: Aberrant phase separation and nucleolar dysfunction in rare genetic diseases. Mensah MA, Niskanen H, Magalhaes AP, Basu S, Kircher M, Sczakiel HL, Reiter AMV, Elsner J, Meinecke P, Biskup S, Chung BHY, Dombrowsky G, Eckmann-Scholz C, Hitz MP, Hoischen A, Holterhus PM, Hulsemann W, Kahrizi K, Kalscheuer VM, Kan A, Krumbiegel M, Kurth I, Leubner J, Longardt AC, Moritz JD, Najmabadi H, Skipalova K, Snijders Blok L, Tzschach A, Wiedersberg E, Zenker M, Garcia-Cabau C, Buschow R, Salvatella X, Kraushar ML, Mundlos S, Caliebe A, Spielmann M, Horn D, Hnisz D. Nature. 2023 Feb;614(7948):564-571. doi: 10.1038/s41586-022-05682-1. Epub 2023 Feb 8. PubMed 36755093.
Backbone
  Vector backbone: pRK5
  Vector type: Mammalian Expression
Growth in bacteria
  Bacterial resistance: Ampicillin, 100 μg/mL
  Growth temperature: 37°C
  Growth strain: DH5alpha
  Copy number: High Copy
Gene/Insert
  Gene/Insert name: HMGB1
  Species: H. sapiens (human)
  Mutation: truncation by stop codon after Lys183
  Entrez Gene: HMGB1 (a.k.a. HMG-1, HMG1, HMG3, SBP-1)
  Tag / fusion protein: mEGFP (N terminal on insert)
  Cloning method: Gibson Cloning
Terms and licenses: Academic/Nonprofit Terms; Industry Terms: Not Available to Industry
How to cite: pRK5-mEGFP-HMGB1-delFS was a gift from Denes Hnisz (Addgene plasmid # 194555 ; http://n2t.net/addgene:194555 ; RRID:Addgene_194555)
